Addgene plasmid #117490: pYS2
Purpose: Generation of unmarked gene deletions in Mycobacterium smegmatis
Depositing lab: Eyal Gur. Depositing organization: Ben-Gurion University. Publication: Efficient and simple generation of unmarked gene deletions in Mycobacterium smegmatis. Shenkerman Y, Elharar Y, Vishkautzan M, Gur E. Gene. 2014 Jan 1;533(1):374-8. doi: 10.1016/j.gene.2013.09.082. Epub 2013 Oct 4. PubMed 24100088.
Backbone
  Vector backbone: pYS2
  Vector type: Deletion generation
Growth in bacteria
  Bacterial resistance: Hygromycin, 200 μg/mL
  Growth temperature: 30°C
  Growth strain: DH5alpha
  Copy number: Unknown
Gene/Insert
  Gene/Insert name: gfp, hyg
  Species: M. smegmatis
Terms and licenses: Academic/Nonprofit Terms; Industry Terms: Not Available to Industry
Depositor comments: Addgene QC Next-generation sequencing identified a sequence discrepancy relative to the Genbank file linked under Supplemental Documents. Plasmid is expected to function as described in the associated publication.
How to cite: pYS2 was a gift from Eyal Gur (Addgene plasmid # 117490 ; http://n2t.net/addgene:117490 ; RRID:Addgene_117490)
