[The description below was written by a language model from this plasmid's Addgene catalogue record and pLannotate feature annotations shown in this document.]
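Description:
pYS2 is an E. coli-propagated template and cloning plasmid of about 5.3 kb, built for generating unmarked gene deletions in Mycobacterium smegmatis. It replicates in E. coli from a high-copy ColE1/pUC-type origin. No mycobacterial origin of replication is annotated, which fits a role as a non-replicating source of a deletion cassette in the target organism, although the record does not say this outright. The catalogue lists hygromycin as the selection marker, and the feature table also shows an intact β-lactamase (AmpR) gene with its own promoter. Remnants of pUC- and pBR322-derived sequence are present as well, including fragments of lacI, the lac promoter and operator, part of the pUC multiple cloning site, and bom and rop fragments.

The payload is a cassette carrying a GFP coding sequence (annotated as the folding reporter variant) followed by the hyg gene, the hygromycin phosphotransferase from Streptomyces hygroscopicus. The cassette is flanked by two loxP sites in the same orientation. With this arrangement, a target gene replaced by the cassette can be selected by hygromycin resistance and recognised by green fluorescence. Cre recombinase can then excise everything between the loxP sites, leaving a single loxP scar and an unmarked deletion, and loss of fluorescence gives a convenient visual screen for excision. The promoters driving gfp and hyg are not annotated. Short fragments matching M. smegmatis mimA, a Streptomyces protein, a gentamicin resistance gene and a partial FRT site also appear, probably as carry-over from earlier constructs.

The depositor notes that repository sequencing found a discrepancy relative to the supplied reference file, but the plasmid is expected to function as published.
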