Features (pLannotate 1.2.2; 18 found; start..end, strand, type, name):
      1..93      +  CDS            lacI (fragment): lac repressor; lacI; The lac repressor binds to the lac operator to inhibit transcription in E. coli. This inhibition can be relieved by adding lactose or isopropyl-β-D-thiogalactopyranoside (IPTG).
    106..127     +  protein_bind   CAP binding site: CAP binding activates transcription in the presence of cAMP. E. coli catabolite activator protein
    142..172     +  promoter       lac promoter: promoter for the E. coli lac operon
    180..196     +  protein_bind   lac operator: The lac repressor binds to the lac operator to inhibit transcription in E. coli. This inhibition can be relieved by adding lactose or isopropyl-β-D-thiogalactopyranoside (IPTG). lac repressor encoded by lacI
    229..257     +  misc_feature   MCS (fragment): pUC18/19 multiple cloning site
    361..516     +  CDS            mimA (fragment): MIMA_MYCS2 - Experimental evidence at protein level: Swiss-Prot protein existence level 1. Component of the propane 2-monooxygenase multicomponent enzyme system which is involved in the degradation of propane via the O2-dependent hydroxylation of propane (PubMed:21183637). Also involved in the degradation of acetone via the O2-dependent hydroxylation of acetone (PubMed:26293913). Also able to catalyze the oxidation of phenol, methylethylketone (2-butanone), 1-propanol and 2-propanol (PubMed:21183637, PubMed:23892738, PubMed:23171424, PubMed:26293913). From Mycolicibacterium smegmatis (strain A
    615..648     -  protein_bind   loxP: Cre-mediated recombination occurs in the 8-bp core sequence (GCATACAT). Cre recombinase
    683..787     +  CDS            Y4104_STRCO (fragment): Protein inferred from homology: Swiss-Prot protein existence level 3. From Streptomyces coelicolor (strain ATCC BAA-471 / A3(2) / M145).
   1005..1718    +  CDS            Folding Reporter GFP: Folding Reporter GFP is a basic (constitutively fluorescent) green fluorescent protein published in 1999, derived from Aequorea victoria.
   1836..2828    +  CDS            hyg: KHYB_STRHY - Experimental evidence at protein level: Swiss-Prot protein existence level 1. The aminoglycoside phosphotransferases achieve inactivation of their antibiotic substrates by phosphorylation. From Streptomyces hygroscopicus.
   2873..2896    +  CDS            GmR (fragment): gentamycin acetyltransferase; aacC1; confers resistance to gentamycin
   3023..3044    +  protein_bind   FRT (minimal) (fragment): supports FLP-mediated excision but not integration (Turan and Bode, 2011) FLP recombinase from the Saccharomyces cerevisiae 2μ plasmid
   3056..3089    -  protein_bind   loxP: Cre-mediated recombination occurs in the 8-bp core sequence (GCATACAT). Cre recombinase
   3123..3174    -  misc_feature   bom (fragment): basis of mobility region from pBR322
   3276..3311    -  CDS            rop (fragment): Rop protein, which maintains plasmids at low copy number; rop
   3406..3510    +  promoter       AmpR promoter: bla
   3511..4371    +  CDS            AmpR: β-lactamase; bla; confers resistance to ampicillin, carbenicillin, and related antibiotics
   4542..5130    +  rep_origin     ori: high-copy-number ColE1/pMB1/pBR322/pUC origin of replication
>Addgene plasmid #117490 | pYS2 | addgene full sequence | sequence record 229899 | Addgene NGS Result
GCGCCCAATACGCAAACCGCCTCTCCCCGCGCGTTGGCCGATTCATTAATGCAGCTGGCACGACAGGTTT
CCCGACTGGAAAGCGGGCAGTGAGCGCAACGCAATTAATGTGAGTTAGCTCACTCATTAGGCACCCCAGG
CTTTACACTTTATGCTTCCGGCTCGTATGTTGTGTGGAATTGTGAGCGGATAACAATTTCACACAGGAAA
CAGCTATGACATGATTACGAATTCGAGCTCGGTACCCGGGGATCCTCGGTCGACGTGTGCGCGTAGCCGC
TGCGCCAGAACACCCGCATCGCGGTGTCCAGTGCGACGTCCGGATCGAACTCCTTGTGACGGGCCATGTG
CCAATTCTAGATCGTCGAGAAGGTCGACGGCCAGTGGAGGACGTACTGCTCCGAGACCTGCTACTGGACC
GACGCCGTCGCGTTCCGGGGTGAGTACGAGGGCAGGGAAACCCCGAACATGGGACGGCTCACCGGGTTCC
GAGAATGGGAGACCCTGCACCACGGCAATCCAATATTGATCCACTAGTTTAAACCAAGAAGATCCTTTGA
TATTTTCTACGGGGTCTGACGCTCAGTCGAGTATACGAGGCGCGCCAGATTTAAATAACTTCGTATAATG
TATGCTATACGAAGTTATCCCAGATCTGTAAGATAAACTCTAGAAATATTGGATCGTCGGCACCGTCACG
GCCGTGGGAGGCGGCACGATCCGCGACGTGATGATCGGCCGCATCCCCACGGTGCTGCGCAGTGAGCTCT
ACGCCATCCCGGCGTTGATCTGTGCGTTCGCACGCACAGGCCCGGTGTGAGAAGGGTCTCTGACGAGCGG
GAGAACCCACCCGGGGTGGGCGAGTTTGTCCTGCGTGTGCTCGGTCGAGTAGGCTCTGGGAGTACCCGTG
TGTACGACCAGCACGGCATACATCATTTCGACGCCGAGAGATTCGCCGCCCGAAATGAGCACGATCCGCA
TGCTTAACAGAAAGGAGGTTAATAATGTCGAAGGGCGAGGAGCTGTTCACCGGCGTCGTCCCGATCCTGG
TCGAGCTGGACGGTGACGTCAACGGCCACAAGTTCTCCGTCTCCGGCGAGGGTGAGGGCGACGCCACCTA
CGGCAAGCTGACCCTGAAGTTCATCTGCACCACCGGTAAGCTGCCGGTCCCGTGGCCGACCCTGGTCACC
ACCCTGACCTACGGCGTCCAGTGCTTCTCCCGCTACCCGGACCACATGAAGCGCCACGACTTCTTCAAGT
CCGCCATGCCGGAGGGTTACGTCCAGGAGCGCACCATCTCCTTCAAGGACGACGGTAACTACAAGACGCG
TGCCGAGGTCAAGTTCGAGGGCGACACCCTGGTCAACCGCATCGAGCTGAAGGGCATCGACTTCAAGGAG
GACGGTAACATCCTGGGCCACAAGCTGGAGTACAACTACAACTCCCACAACGTCTACATCACCGCGGACA
AGCAGAAGAACGGCATCAAGGCCAACTTCAAGACCCGCCACAACATCGAGGACGGTGGCGTCCAGCTAGC
CGACCACTACCAGCAGAACACCCCGATCGGCGACGGCCCGGTCCTGCTGCCGGACAACCACTACCTGTCC
ACCCAGTCCGCCCTGTCCAAGGACCCGAACGAGAAGCGCGACCACATGGTCCTGCTGGAGTTCGTCACCG
CCGCCGGCATCACCCACGGCATGGACGAGCTGTACAAGTAGATTTATCACCAGCCCGTCATCGTCAACGC
CTGATCCGCGGTGCGGACAGGCCGTGTCGCGACCGGCCGTGCGGAATTAAGCCGGCCCGTACCCTGTGAA
TAGAGGTCCGCTGTGACACAAGAATCCCTGTTACTTCTCGACCGTATTGATTCGGATGATTCCTACGCGA
GCCTGCGGAACGACCAGGAATTCTGGGAGCCGCTGGCCCGCCGAGCCCTGGAGGAGCTCGGGCTGCCGGT
GCCGCCGGTGCTGCGGGTGCCCGGCGAGAGCACCAACCCCGTACTGGTCGGCGAGCCCGGCCCGGTGATC
AAGCTGTTCGGCGAGCACTGGTGCGGTCCGGAGAGCCTCGCGTCGGAGTCGGAGGCGTACGCGGTCCTGG
CGGACGCCCCGGTGCCGGTGCCCCGCCTCCTCGGCCGCGGCGAGCTGCGGCCCGGCACCGGAGCCTGGCC
GTGGCCCTACCTGGTGATGAGCCGGATGACCGGCACCACCTGGCGGTCCGCGATGGACGGCACGACCGAC
CGGAACGCGCTGCTCGCCCTGGCCCGCGAACTCGGCCGGGTGCTCGGCCGGCTGCACAGGGTGCCGCTGA
CCGGGAACACCGTGCTCACCCCCCATTCCGAGGTCTTCCCGGAACTGCTGCGGGAACGCCGCGCGGCGAC
CGTCGAGGACCACCGCGGGTGGGGCTACCTCTCGCCCCGGCTGCTGGACCGCCTGGAGGACTGGCTGCCG
GACGTGGACACGCTGCTGGCCGGCCGCGAACCCCGGTTCGTCCACGGCGACCTGCACGGGACCAACATCT
TCGTGGACCTGGCCGCGACCGAGGTCACCGGGATCGTCGACTTCACCGACGTCTATGCGGGAGACTCCCG
CTACAGCCTGGTGCAACTGCATCTCAACGCCTTCCGGGGCGACCGCGAGATCCTGGCCGCGCTGCTCGAC
GGGGCGCAGTGGAAGCGGACCGAGGACTTCGCCCGCGAACTGCTCGCCTTCACCTTCCTGCACGACTTCG
AGGTGTTCGAGGAGACCCCGCTGGATCTCTCCGGCTTCACCGATCCGGAGGAACTGGCGCAGTTCCTCTG
GGGGCCGCCGGACACCGCCCCCGGCGCCTGACGCCCCGGGCCGCCCGGCGCCGCCCCCGGCCCCCGGCGG
CCATCGACCCAAGTACCGCCACCTAACAATTCGTTCAAGCCGAGATCGGCTTCCCGGCCGCGGAGTTGTT
CGGTAAATTGTCACAACGAATTCGATAAAATAAAAAAGGGGACCTCTAGGGTCCCCTTTTTTATTTTATC
GAATTCGAGCTCGAAGTTCCTATTCTCTAGAAAGCTTGAACGCGTATAACTTCGTATAATGTATGCTATA
CGAAGTTATTAATTAAAGCTAGCACATGCATGGTTATTGTCTCATATGGTGCACTCTCAGTACAATCTGC
TCTGATGCCGCATAGTTAAGCCAGCCCCGACACCCGCCAACACCCGCTGACGCGCCCTGACGGGCTTGTC
TGCTCCCGGCATCCGCTTACAGACAAGCTGTGACCGTCTCCGGGAGCTGCATGTGTCAGAGGTTTTCACC
GTCATCACCGAAACGCGCGAGACGAAAGGGCCTCGTGATACGCCTATTTTTATAGGTTAATGTCATGATA
ATAATGGTTTCTTAGACGTCAGGTGGCACTTTTCGGGGAAATGTGCGCGGAACCCCTATTTGTTTATTTT
TCTAAATACATTCAAATATGTATCCGCTCATGAGACAATAACCCTGATAAATGCTTCAATAATATTGAAA
AAGGAAGAGTATGAGTATTCAACATTTCCGTGTCGCCCTTATTCCCTTTTTTGCGGCATTTTGCCTTCCT
GTTTTTGCTCACCCAGAAACGCTGGTGAAAGTAAAAGATGCTGAAGATCAGTTGGGTGCACGAGTGGGTT
ACATCGAACTGGATCTCAACAGCGGTAAGATCCTTGAGAGTTTTCGCCCCGAAGAACGTTTTCCAATGAT
GAGCACTTTTAAAGTTCTGCTATGTGGCGCGGTATTATCCCGTATTGACGCCGGGCAAGAGCAACTCGGT
CGCCGCATACACTATTCTCAGAATGACTTGGTTGAGTACTCACCAGTCACAGAAAAGCATCTTACGGATG
GCATGACAGTAAGAGAATTATGCAGTGCTGCCATAACCATGAGTGATAACACTGCGGCCAACTTACTTCT
GACAACGATCGGAGGACCGAAGGAGCTAACCGCTTTTTTGCACAACATGGGGGATCATGTAACTCGCCTT
GATCGTTGGGAACCGGAGCTGAATGAAGCCATACCAAACGACGAGCGTGACACCACGATGCCTGTAGCAA
TGGCAACAACGTTGCGCAAACTATTAACTGGCGAACTACTTACTCTAGCTTCCCGGCAACAATTAATAGA
CTGGATGGAGGCGGATAAAGTTGCAGGACCACTTCTGCGCTCGGCCCTTCCGGCTGGCTGGTTTATTGCT
GATAAATCTGGAGCCGGTGAGCGTGGGTCTCGCGGTATCATTGCAGCACTGGGGCCAGATGGTAAGCCCT
CCCGTATCGTAGTTATCTACACGACGGGGAGTCAGGCAACTATGGATGAACGAAATAGACAGATCGCTGA
GATAGGTGCCTCACTGATTAAGCATTGGTAACTGTCAGACCAAGTTTACTCATATATACTTTAGATTGAT
TTAAAACTTCATTTTTAATTTAAAAGGATCTAGGTGAAGATCCTTTTTGATAATCTCATGACCAAAATCC
CTTAACGTGAGTTTTCGTTCCACTGAGCGTCAGACCCCGTAGAAAAGATCAAAGGATCTTCTTGAGATCC
TTTTTTTCTGCGCGTAATCTGCTGCTTGCAAACAAAAAAACCACCGCTACCAGCGGTGGTTTGTTTGCCG
GATCAAGAGCTACCAACTCTTTTTCCGAAGGTAACTGGCTTCAGCAGAGCGCAGATACCAAATACTGTTC
TTCTAGTGTAGCCGTAGTTAGGCCACCACTTCAAGAACTCTGTAGCACCGCCTACATACCTCGCTCTGCT
AATCCTGTTACCAGTGGCTGCTGCCAGTGGCGATAAGTCGTGTCTTACCGGGTTGGACTCAAGACGATAG
TTACCGGATAAGGCGCAGCGGTCGGGCTGAACGGGGGGTTCGTGCACACAGCCCAGCTTGGAGCGAACGA
CCTACACCGAACTGAGATACCTACAGCGTGAGCTATGAGAAAGCGCCACGCTTCCCGAAGGGAGAAAGGC
GGACAGGTATCCGGTAAGCGGCAGGGTCGGAACAGGAGAGCGCACGAGGGAGCTTCCAGGGGGAAACGCC
TGGTATCTTTATAGTCCTGTCGGGTTTCGCCACCTCTGACTTGAGCGTCGATTTTTGTGATGCTCGTCAG
GGGGGCGGAGCCTATGGAAAAACGCCAGCAACGCGGCCTTTTTACGGTTCCTGGCCTTTTGCTGGCCTTT
TGCTCACATGTTCTTTCCTGCGTTATCCCCTGATTCTGTGGATAACCGTATTACCGCCTTTGAGTGAGCT
GATACCGCTCGCCGCAGCCGAACGACCGAGCGCAGCGAGTCAGTGAGCGAGGAAGCGGAAGA
